>Addgene plasmid #39491 | pcDNA3-myc-p110α(K227E) | addgene partial sequence | sequence record 55026 | CMV_fwd
AGGCAGAGCTCTCTGGCTAACTAGAGAACCCACTGCTTACTGGCTTATCGAAATTAATACGACTCACTAT
AGGGAGACCCAAGCTTGGTACCGAGCTCGGATCCGCCACCATGGAACAGAAACTCATATCGGAGGAGGAT
CTACCTCCAAGACCATCATCAGGTGAACTGTGGGGCATCCACTTGATGCCCCCAAGAATCCTAGTAGAAT
GTTTACTACCAAATGGGATGATAGTGACTTTAGAATGCCTCCGTGAGGCTACGTTAATAACGATAAAGCA
TGAACTATTTAAAGAAGCAAGAAAATACCCTCTCCATCAACTTCTTCAAGATGAATCTTCTTACATTTTC
GTAAGTGTTACCCAAGAAGCAGAAAGGGAAGAATTTTTTGATGAAACAAGACGACTTTGTGACCTTCGGC
TTTTTCAACCCTTTTTAAAAGTAATTGAACCAGTAGGCAACCGTGAAGAAAAGATCCTCAATCGAGAAAT
TGGTTTTGCTATCGGCATGCCAGTGTGTGAATTCGATATGGTTAAAGATCCAGAAGTACAGGACTTCCGA
AGAAATATTCTCAATGTTTGTAAAGAAGCTGTGGATCTTAGGGATCTTAATTCACCTCATAGTAGAGCAA
TGTATGTTTATCCTCCAAATGTAGAATCTTCACCAGAACTGCCAAAGCACATATATAATAAATTGGATAA
AGGGCAAATAATAGTGGTGATTTGGGTAATAGTTTCTCCAAATAATGACAAACAGAAGTATACTCTGAAA
ATCAACCATGACTGTGTGCCAGAACAAGTAATTGCTGAAGCAATCAGGGAAAAAACGCGTAGTATGTTGC
TATCATCTGAACAACTAAAACTCTGTGTTTTAGAATATCAGGGCAAGTATATTTTAAAAGTGTGTGGATG
TGATGAATACTTCCTAGAAAATATCCTCTGAGTCAGTATAAGTATATAGAAGCTGTATAA
