>Addgene plasmid #39491 | pcDNA3-myc-p110α(K227E) | addgene partial sequence | sequence record 55033 | SP6 5'-ATTTAGGTGACACTATAG-3'
AGTGTGATGGATATCTGCAGAATTCCAGCACACTGGCGGCCGTTACTATTGGATCCGGGGCATTATTCTA
AAGCTTAATTTTGAAATGAACTAGTTTAGTGCTATCAAACCCTGTTTGCGTTTACATTATTTAAATTATA
TAGTATTTTATTTCTGTTCTTGCTGTAAATTCTAATGCTGTTCATGGATTGTGCAATTCCTATGCAATCA
GTCTTTGCCTGTTGACAGTTATTAACAGTGCAGTGTAGAATCCAGATACTGAGCTTTTAGTTATCATTTC
AGTTCAAAGCATGCTGCTTAATTGTGTGGAAGATCCAATCCATTTTTGTTGTCCAGCCACCATGGTGTGC
ATCATTCATTTGTTTCATGAAATACTCCAAAGCCTCTTGCTCAGTTTTATCTAAAGCTAGGGTCTTTCGA
ATGTATGCAATATCATCAAAAGATTGCAGTTCTGGCATTCCAGAGCCAAGCATCATTGAGAAAAGATTTA
TGAAGAGATTGGCATGCTGCCGAATAGCTAGATAAGCCTTGTAACACATCTCCTGAAACCTCTCAAATTC
TCTTGTCTTTGTGCATTCTTGGGCTCCTTTACTAATCACTATTAAGAAATCTTGTGTCAAAACAAACGGC
ACGCGCTCTCGTTTATAACCAAATTTTTTCTTCTTGTGATCCAAAAAGTGTCCAAAATCTATATGAAACA
GTTGTCCATCATCTTTAACCATGATATTACTATTGTGACGATCTCCAATTCCCAAAATGAAGGTGGCAAC
ACAATATCCAGCACATGATCGTGTAAACAAATCGATGGCCGCATCATATATTTCCCCCTTGTTCTTGTCT
TTGAGCCACTGATGGAGTGTGTGGCTGTTAAACTGCAGTGCACCTTTCAGGCCTCCTTTACACTGAATCT
GCATTATAGTGTGAGA
