[The description below was written by a language model from this plasmid's Addgene catalogue record.]
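Description:
pcDNA3-myc-p110α(K227E) is a mammalian expression plasmid built on the Invitrogen pcDNA3 backbone. It is propagated in E. coli as a high-copy plasmid under ampicillin selection. It also carries a neomycin resistance marker, so transfected mammalian cells can be selected with G418, for example to derive stable lines. No feature table accompanies the record, so backbone elements beyond those named in the catalogue fields are not documented here. An SP6 primer is listed for sequencing from the 3′ side of the insert, which indicates an SP6 promoter site flanking the cloning region.

The insert is bovine (B. taurus) PIK3CA, which encodes p110α, the catalytic subunit of class I phosphoinositide 3-kinase. It carries the point mutation K227E and an N-terminal myc epitope tag, and it is expressed from the CMV promoter. The myc tag allows the exogenous protein to be detected or immunoprecipitated separately from endogenous p110α. The fragment was cloned into BamHI sites at both ends, and both sites remain intact. The insert can therefore be released with a single enzyme, but its orientation is not fixed by the cloning strategy.

The associated publication deals with activation of PI 3-kinase through its interaction with Ras and through point mutation, which suggests that K227E is the mutation studied in that context. The catalogue fields themselves do not state the functional effect of the substitution. The construct suits transient or stable expression of this tagged p110α variant in mammalian cells for studies of PI 3-kinase regulation and downstream signalling.
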