Addgene plasmid #39491: pcDNA3-myc-p110α(K227E)
Depositing lab: Julian Downward. Depositing organization: Cancer Research UK. Publication: Activation of phosphoinositide 3-kinase by interaction with Ras and by point mutation. Rodriguez-Viciana P, Warne PH, Vanhaesebroeck B, Waterfield MD, Downward J. EMBO J. 1996 May 15;15(10):2442-51. PubMed 8665852.
Backbone
  Vector backbone: pcDNA3
  Backbone manufacturer: Invitrogen
  Vector type: Mammalian Expression
  Selectable markers: Neomycin (select with G418)
Growth in bacteria
  Bacterial resistance: Ampicillin, 100 μg/mL
  Growth temperature: 37°C
  Growth strain: DH5alpha
  Copy number: High Copy
Gene/Insert
  Gene/Insert name: p110(K227E) (alt name: PIK3CA)
  Species: B. taurus (bovine)
  Mutation: K227E
  GenBank ID: M93252
  Entrez Gene: PIK3CA
  Promoter: CMV
  Tag / fusion protein: myc (N terminal on insert)
  Cloning method: Restriction Enzyme; 5′ cloning site BamHI (not destroyed); 3′ cloning site BamHI (not destroyed)
  Sequencing primers: 5′ CMV-F; 3′ SP6
Terms and licenses: Academic/Nonprofit Terms; Industry Terms: Not Available to Industry
How to cite: pcDNA3-myc-p110α(K227E) was a gift from Julian Downward (Addgene plasmid # 39491 ; http://n2t.net/addgene:39491 ; RRID:Addgene_39491)
